>Addgene plasmid #154104 | pcDNA3-sACE2-WT(732)-IgG1 | addgene full sequence | sequence record 301642 | Addgene NGS Result
GACATTGATTATTGACTAGTTATTAATAGTAATCAATTACGGGGTCATTAGTTCATAGCCCATATATGGA
GTTCCGCGTTACATAACTTACGGTAAATGGCCCGCCTGGCTGACCGCCCAACGACCCCCGCCCATTGACG
TCAATAATGACGTATGTTCCCATAGTAACGCCAATAGGGACTTTCCATTGACGTCAATGGGTGGAGTATT
TACGGTAAACTGCCCACTTGGCAGTACATCAAGTGTATCATATGCCAAGTACGCCCCCTATTGACGTCAA
TGACGGTAAATGGCCCGCCTGGCATTATGCCCAGTACATGACCTTATGGGACTTTCCTACTTGGCAGTAC
ATCTACGTATTAGTCATCGCTATTACCATGGTGATGCGGTTTTGGCAGTACATCAATGGGCGTGGATAGC
GGTTTGACTCACGGGGATTTCCAAGTCTCCACCCCATTGACGTCAATGGGAGTTTGTTTTGGCACCAAAA
TCAACGGGACTTTCCAAAATGTCGTAACAACTCCGCCCCATTGACGCAAATGGGCGGTAGGCGTGTACGG
TGGGAGGTCTATATAAGCAGAGCTCTCTGGCTAACTAGAGAACCCACTGCTTACTGGCTTATCGAAATTA
ATACGACTCACTATAGGGAGACCCAAGCTGGCTAGCGCCACCATGTCAAGCTCTTCCTGGCTCCTTCTCA
GCCTTGTTGCTGTAACTGCTGCTCAGTCCACCATTGAGGAACAGGCCAAGACATTTTTGGACAAGTTTAA
CCACGAAGCCGAAGACCTGTTCTATCAAAGTTCACTTGCTTCTTGGAATTATAACACCAATATTACTGAA
GAGAATGTCCAAAACATGAATAATGCTGGGGACAAATGGTCTGCCTTTTTAAAGGAACAGTCCACACTTG
CCCAAATGTATCCACTACAAGAAATTCAGAATCTCACAGTCAAGCTTCAGCTGCAGGCTCTTCAGCAAAA
TGGGTCTTCAGTGCTCTCAGAAGACAAGAGCAAACGGTTGAACACAATTCTAAATACAATGAGCACCATC
TACAGTACTGGAAAAGTTTGTAACCCAGATAATCCACAAGAATGCTTATTACTTGAACCAGGTTTGAATG
AAATAATGGCAAACAGTTTAGACTACAATGAGAGGCTCTGGGCTTGGGAAAGCTGGAGATCTGAGGTCGG
CAAGCAGCTGAGGCCATTATATGAAGAGTATGTGGTCTTGAAAAATGAGATGGCAAGAGCAAATCATTAT
GAGGACTATGGGGATTATTGGAGAGGAGACTATGAAGTAAATGGGGTAGATGGCTATGACTACAGCCGCG
GCCAGTTGATTGAAGATGTGGAACATACCTTTGAAGAGATTAAACCATTATATGAACATCTTCATGCCTA
TGTGAGGGCAAAGTTGATGAATGCCTATCCTTCCTATATCAGTCCAATTGGATGCCTCCCTGCTCATTTG
CTTGGTGATATGTGGGGTAGATTTTGGACAAATCTGTACTCTTTGACAGTTCCCTTTGGACAGAAACCAA
ACATAGATGTTACTGATGCAATGGTGGACCAGGCCTGGGATGCACAGAGAATATTCAAGGAGGCCGAGAA
GTTCTTTGTATCTGTTGGTCTTCCTAATATGACTCAAGGATTCTGGGAAAATTCCATGCTAACGGACCCA
GGAAATGTTCAGAAAGCAGTCTGCCATCCCACAGCTTGGGACCTGGGGAAGGGCGACTTCAGGATTCTTA
TGTGCACAAAGGTGACAATGGACGACTTCCTGACAGCTCATCATGAGATGGGGCATATCCAGTATGATAT
GGCATATGCTGCACAACCTTTTCTGCTAAGAAATGGAGCTAATGAAGGATTCCATGAAGCTGTTGGGGAA
ATCATGTCACTTTCTGCAGCCACACCTAAGCATTTAAAATCCATTGGTCTTCTGTCACCCGATTTTCAAG
AAGACAATGAAACAGAAATAAACTTCCTGCTCAAACAAGCACTCACGATTGTTGGGACTCTGCCATTTAC
TTACATGTTAGAGAAGTGGAGGTGGATGGTCTTTAAAGGGGAAATTCCCAAAGACCAGTGGATGAAAAAG
TGGTGGGAGATGAAGCGAGAGATAGTTGGGGTGGTGGAACCTGTGCCCCATGATGAAACATACTGTGACC
CCGCATCTCTGTTCCATGTTTCTAATGATTACTCATTCATTCGATATTACACAAGGACCCTTTACCAATT
CCAGTTTCAAGAAGCACTTTGTCAAGCAGCTAAACATGAAGGCCCTCTGCACAAATGTGACATCTCAAAC
TCTACAGAAGCTGGACAGAAACTGTTCAATATGCTGAGGCTTGGAAAATCAGAACCCTGGACCCTAGCAT
TGGAAAATGTTGTAGGAGCAAAGAACATGAATGTAAGGCCACTGCTCAACTACTTTGAGCCCTTATTTAC
CTGGCTGAAAGACCAGAACAAGAATTCTTTTGTGGGATGGAGTACCGACTGGAGTCCATATGCAGACCAA
AGCATCAAAGTGAGGATAAGCCTAAAATCAGCTCTTGGAGATAAAGCATATGAATGGAACGACAATGAAA
TGTACCTGTTCCGATCATCTGTTGCATATGCTATGAGGCAGTACTTTTTAAAAGTAAAAAATCAGATGAT
TCTTTTTGGGGAGGAGGATGTGCGAGTGGCTAATTTGAAACCAAGAATCTCCTTTAATTTCTTTGTCACT
GCACCTAAAAATGTGTCTGATATCATTCCTAGAACTGAAGTTGAAAAGGCCATCAGGATGTCCCGGAGCC
GTATCAATGATGCTTTCCGTCTGAATGACAACAGCCTAGAGTTTCTGGGGATACAGCCAACACTTGGATC
CGACAAAACTCACACATGCCCACCGTGCCCAGCACCTGAACTCCTGGGGGGACCGTCAGTCTTCCTCTTC
CCCCCAAAACCCAAGGACACCCTCATGATCTCCCGGACCCCTGAGGTCACATGCGTGGTGGTGGACGTGA
GCCACGAAGACCCTGAGGTCAAGTTCAACTGGTACGTGGACGGCGTGGAGGTGCATAATGCCAAGACAAA
GCCGCGGGAGGAGCAGTACAACAGCACGTACCGTGTGGTCAGCGTCCTCACCGTCCTGCACCAGGACTGG
CTGAATGGCAAGGAGTACAAGTGCAAGGTCTCCAACAAAGCCCTCCCAGCCCCCATCGAGAAAACCATCT
CCAAAGCCAAAGGGCAGCCCCGAGAACCACAGGTGTACACCCTGCCCCCATCCCGGGAGGAGATGACCAA
GAACCAGGTCAGCCTGACCTGCCTGGTCAAAGGCTTCTATCCCAGCGACATCGCCGTGGAGTGGGAGAGC
AATGGGCAGCCGGAGAACAACTACAAGACCACGCCTCCCGTGCTGGACTCCGACGGCTCCTTCTTCCTCT
ACAGCAAGCTCACCGTGGACAAGAGCAGGTGGCAGCAGGGGAACGTCTTCTCATGCTCCGTGATGCACGA
GGCTCTGCACAACCACTACACGCAGAAGAGCCTCTCCCTGTCTCCGGGTAAATGATAACTCGAGTCTAGA
GGGCCCGTTTAAACCCGCTGATCAGCCTCGACTGTGCCTTCTAGTTGCCAGCCATCTGTTGTTTGCCCCT
CCCCCGTGCCTTCCTTGACCCTGGAAGGTGCCACTCCCACTGTCCTTTCCTAATAAAATGAGGAAATTGC
ATCGCATTGTCTGAGTAGGTGTCATTCTATTCTGGGGGGTGGGGTGGGGCAGGACAGCAAGGGGGAGGAT
TGGGAAGACAATAGCAGGCATGCTGGGGATGCGGTGGGCTCTATGGCTTCTGAGGCGGAAAGAACCAGCT
GGGGCTCTAGGGGGTATCCCC
[124 nt withheld, positions 3872-3995]
C
[91 nt withheld, positions 3997-4087]
A
[49 nt withheld, positions 4089-4137]
CCTTTGACGTTGGAGTCCACGTTCTTT
[37 nt withheld, positions 4165-4201]
ACCCTATCTCGGTCTATTCTTTTGATTTATAAGGGATTTTGCCGATTTCGGCCTATTGGTTAAAAAATGA
GCTGATTTAACAAAAATTTAACGCGAATTAATTCTGTGGAATGTGTGTCAGTTAGGGTGTGGAAAGTCCC
CAGGCTCCCCAGCAGGCAGAAGTATGCAAAGCATGCATCTCAATTAGTCAGCAACCAGGTGTGGAAAGTC
CCCAGGCTCCCCAGCAGGCAGAAGTATGCAAAGCATGCATCTCAATTAGTCAGCAACCATAGTCCCGCCC
CTAACTCCGCCCATCCCGCCCCTAACTCCGCCCAGTTCCGCCCATTCTCCGCCCCATGGCTGACTAATTT
TTTTTATTTATGCAGAGGCCGAGGCCGCCTCTGCCTCTGAGCTATTCCAGAAGTAGTGAGGAGGCTTTTT
TGGAGGCCTAGGCTTTTGCAAAAAGCTCCCGGGAGCTTGTATATCCATTTTCGGATCTGATCAAGAGACA
GGATGAGGATCGTTTCGCATGATTGAACAAGATGGATTGCACGCAGGTTCTCCGGCCGCTTGGGTGGAGA
GGCTATTCGGCTATGACTGGGCACAACAGACAATCGGCTGCTCTGATGCCGCCGTGTTCCGGCTGTCAGC
GCAGGGGCGCCCGGTTCTTTTTGTCAAGACCGACCTGTCCGGTGCCCTGAATGAACTGCAGGACGAGGCA
GCGCGGCTATCGTGGCTGGCCACGACGGGCGTTCCTTGCGCAGCTGTGCTCGACGTTGTCACTGAAGCGG
GAAGGGACTGGCTGCTATTGGGCGAAGTGCCGGGGCAGGATCTCCTGTCATCTCACCTTGCTCCTGCCGA
GAAAGTATCCATCATGGCTGATGCAATGCGGCGGCTGCATACGCTTGATCCGGCTACCTGCCCATTCGAC
CACCAAGCGAAACATCGCATCGAGCGAGCACGTACTCGGATGGAAGCCGGTCTTGTCGATCAGGATGATC
TGGACGAAGAGCATCAGGGGCTCGCGCCAGCCGAACTGTTCGCCAGGCTCAAGGCGCGCATGCCCGACGG
CGAGGATCTCGTCGTGACCCATGGCGATGCCTGCTTGCCGAATATCATGGTGGAAAATGGCCGCTTTTCT
GGATTCATCGACTGTGGCCGGCTGGGTGTGGCGGACCGCTATCAGGACATAGCGTTGGCTACCCGTGATA
TTGCTGAAGAGCTTGGCGGCGAATGGGCTGACCGCTTCCTCGTGCTTTACGGTATCGCCGCTCCCGATTC
GCAGCGCATCGCCTTCTATCGCCTTCTTGACGAGTTCTTCTGAGCGGGACTCTGGGGTTCGAAATGACCG
ACCAAGCGACGCCCAACCTGCCATCACGAGATTTCGATTCCACCGCCGCCTTCTATGAAAGGTTGGGCTT
CGGAATCGTTTTCCGGGACGCCGGCTGGATGATCCTCCAGCGCGGGGATCTCATGCTGGAGTTCTTCGCC
CACCCCAACTTGTTTATTGCAGCTTATAATGGTTACAAATAAAGCAATAGCATCACAAATTTCACAAATA
AAGCATTTTTTTCACTGCATTCTAGTTGTGGTTTGTCCAAACTCATCAATGTATCTTATCATGTCTGTAT
ACCGTCGACCTCTAGCTAGAGCTTGGCGTAATCATGGTCATAGCTGTTTCCTGTGTGAAATTGTTATCCG
CTCACAATTCCACACAACATACGAGCCGGAAGCATAAAGTGTAAAGCCTGGGGTGCCTAATGAGTGAGCT
AACTCACATTAATTGCGTTGCGCTCACTGCCCGCTTTCCAGTCGGGAAACCTGTCGTGCCAGCTGCATTA
ATGAATCGGCCAACGCGCGGGGAGAGGCGGTTTGCGTATTGGGCGCTCTTCCGCTTCCTCGCTCACTGAC
TCGCTGCGCTCGGTCGTTCGGCTGCGGCGAGCGGTATCAGCTCACTCAAAGGCGGTAATACGGTTATCCA
CAGAATCAGGGGATAACGCAGGAAAGAACATGTGAGCAAAAGGCCAGCAAAAGGCCAGGAACCGTAAAAA
GGCCGCGTTGCTGGCGTTTTTCCATAGGCTCCGCCCCCCTGACGAGCATCACAAAAATCGACGCTCAAGT
CAGAGGTGGCGAAACCCGACAGGACTATAAAGATACCAGGCGTTTCCCCCTGGAAGCTCCCTCGTGCGCT
CTCCTGTTCCGACCCTGCCGCTTACCGGATACCTGTCCGCCTTTCTCCCTTCGGGAAGCGTGGCGCTTTC
TCATAGCTCACGCTGTAGGTATCTCAGTTCGGTGTAGGTCGTTCGCTCCAAGCTGGGCTGTGTGCACGAA
CCCCCCGTTCAGCCCGACCGCTGCGCCTTATCCGGTAACTATCGTCTTGAGTCCAACCCGGTAAGACACG
ACTTATCGCCACTGGCAGCAGCCACTGGTAACAGGATTAGCAGAGCGAGGTATGTAGGCGGTGCTACAGA
GTTCTTGAAGTGGTGGCCTAACTACGGCTACACTAGAAGAACAGTATTTGGTATCTGCGCTCTGCTGAAG
CCAGTTACCTTCGGAAAAAGAGTTGGTAGCTCTTGATCCGGCAAACAAACCACCGCTGGTAGCGGTGGTT
TTTTTGTTTGCAAGCAGCAGATTACGCGCAGAAAAAAAGGATCTCAAGAAGATCCTTTGATCTTTTCTAC
GGGGTCTGACGCTCAGTGGAACGAAAACTCACGTTAAGGGATTTTGGTCATGAGATTATCAAAAAGGATC
TTCACCTAGATCCTTTTAAATTAAAAATGAAGTTTTAAATCAATCTAAAGTATATATGAGTAAACTTGGT
CTGACAGTTACCAATGCTTAATCAGTGAGGCACCTATCTCAGCGATCTGTCTATTTCGTTCATCCATAGT
TGCCTGACTCCCCGTCGTGTAGATAACTACGATACGGGAGGGCTTACCATCTGGCCCCAGTGCTGCAATG
ATACCGCGAGACCCACGCTCACCGGCTCCAGATTTATCAGCAATAAACCAGCCAGCCGGAAGGGCCGAGC
GCAGAAGTGGTCCTGCAACTTTATCCGCCTCCATCCAGTCTATTAATTGTTGCCGGGAAGCTAGAGTAAG
TAGTTCGCCAGTTAATAGTTTGCGCAACGTTGTTGCCATTGCTACAGGCATCGTGGTGTCACGCTCGTCG
TTTGGTATGGCTTCATTCAGCTCCGGTTCCCAACGATCAAGGCGAGTTACATGATCCCCCATGTTGTGCA
AAAAAGCGGTTAGCTCCTTCGGTCCTCCGATCGTTGTCAGAAGTAAGTTGGCCGCAGTGTTATCACTCAT
GGTTATGGCAGCACTGCATAATTCTCTTACTGTCATGCCATCCGTAAGATGCTTTTCTGTGACTGGTGAG
TACTCAACCAAGTCATTCTGAGAATAGTGTATGCGGCGACCGAGTTGCTCTTGCCCGGCGTCAATACGGG
ATAATACCGCGCCACATAGCAGAACTTTAAAAGTGCTCATCATTGGAAAACGTTCTTCGGGGCGAAAACT
CTCAAGGATCTTACCGCTGTTGAGATCCAGTTCGATGTAACCCACTCGTGCACCCAACTGATCTTCAGCA
TCTTTTACTTTCACCAGCGTTTCTGGGTGAGCAAAAACAGGAAGGCAAAATGCCGCAAAAAAGGGAATAA
GGGCGACACGGAAATGTTGAATACTCATACTCTTCCTTTTTCAATATTATTGAAGCATTTATCAGGGTTA
TTGTCTCATGAGCGGATACATATTTGAATGTATTTAGAAAAATAAACAAATAGGGGTTCCGCGCACATTT
CCCCGAAAAGTGCCACCTGACGTCGACGGATCGGGAGATCTCCCGATCCCCTATGGTGCACTCTCAGTAC
AATCTGCTCTGATGCCGCATAGTTAAGCCAGTATCTGCTCCCTGCTTGTGTGTTGGAGGTCGCTGAGTAG
TGCGCGAGCAAAATTTAAGCTACAACAAGGCAAGGCTTGACCGACAATTGCATGAAGAATCTGCTTAGGG
TTAGGCGTTTTGCGCTGCTTCGCGATGTACGGGCCAGATATACGCGTT
Features (pLannotate 1.2.2; 21 found; start..end, strand, type, name):
      1..380     +  enhancer       CMV enhancer: human cytomegalovirus immediate early enhancer
    381..584     +  promoter       CMV promoter: human cytomegalovirus (CMV) immediate early promoter
    580..613     +  LTR            5' LTR (truncated) (fragment): truncated 5' long terminal repeat (LTR) from HIV-1
    629..647     +  promoter       T7 promoter: promoter for bacteriophage T7 RNA polymerase
    673..2868    +  CDS            ACE2 (fragment): ACE2_HUMAN - Experimental evidence at protein level: Swiss-Prot protein existence level 1. [Isoform 2]: (Microbial infection) Non-functional as a receptor for human coronavirus SARS-CoV-2. From Homo sapiens (Human).
   2872..3552    +  CDS            IGHG1 (fragment): IGHG1_HUMAN - Experimental evidence at protein level: Swiss-Prot protein existence level 1. Constant region of immunoglobulin heavy chains. Immunoglobulins, also known as antibodies, are membrane-bound or secreted glycoproteins produced by B lymphocytes. In the recognition phase of humoral immunity, the membrane-bound immunoglobulins serve as receptors which, upon binding of a specific antigen, trigger the clonal expansion and differentiation of B lymphocytes into immunoglobulins- secreting plasma cells. Secreted immunoglobulins mediate the effector phase of humoral immunity, which results in
   3602..3826    +  polyA_signal   bGH poly(A) signal: bovine growth hormone polyadenylation signal
   3830..3851    +  promoter       SV40 promoter (fragment): SV40 enhancer and early promoter
   3872..4300    +  rep_origin     f1 ori (sequence partly withheld): f1 bacteriophage origin of replication; arrow indicates direction of (+) strand synthesis
   4314..4643    +  promoter       SV40 promoter: SV40 enhancer and early promoter
   4710..5501    +  CDS            neo: KKA2_KLEPN - Also known as kan, nptII. Experimental evidence at protein level: Swiss-Prot protein existence level 1. Resistance to kanamycin, neomycin, paromomycin, ribostamycin, butirosin and gentamicin B. From Klebsiella pneumoniae.
   5525..5683    +  CDS            ble (fragment): BLE_KLEPN - Experimental evidence at protein level: Swiss-Prot protein existence level 1. Binding protein with a strong affinity to the bleomycin family of antibiotics. Binds to CL990; an antimitotic-antibiotic compound. From Klebsiella pneumoniae.
   5678..5799    +  polyA_signal   SV40 poly(A) signal: SV40 polyadenylation signal
   5872..5888    -  protein_bind   lac operator: The lac repressor binds to the lac operator to inhibit transcription in E. coli. This inhibition can be relieved by adding lactose or isopropyl-β-D-thiogalactopyranoside (IPTG). lac repressor encoded by lacI
   5896..5926    -  promoter       lac promoter: promoter for the E. coli lac operon
   5941..5962    -  protein_bind   CAP binding site: CAP binding activates transcription in the presence of cAMP. E. coli catabolite activator protein
   5975..6067    -  CDS            lacI (fragment): lac repressor; lacI; The lac repressor binds to the lac operator to inhibit transcription in E. coli. This inhibition can be relieved by adding lactose or isopropyl-β-D-thiogalactopyranoside (IPTG).
   6250..6838    -  rep_origin     ori: high-copy-number ColE1/pMB1/pBR322/pUC origin of replication
   7009..7869    -  CDS            AmpR: β-lactamase; bla; confers resistance to ampicillin, carbenicillin, and related antibiotics
   7870..7974    -  promoter       AmpR promoter: bla
   8033..8085    -  misc_feature   bom (fragment): basis of mobility region from pBR322
