[The description below was written by a language model from this plasmid's Addgene catalogue record and pLannotate feature annotations shown in this document.]
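Description:
pcDNA3-sACE2-WT(732)-IgG1 is a mammalian expression plasmid built on the pcDNA3.1(+) backbone for producing a secreted, dimeric form of human angiotensin-converting enzyme 2 (ACE2). The insert, cloned between NheI and XhoI sites, encodes residues M1 to G732 of wild-type ACE2. This covers the extracellular protease and neck (dimerisation) domains but omits the transmembrane and cytoplasmic regions, so the protein is released as a soluble ectodomain. It is fused at its C terminus to the Fc region of human IgG1, which the feature table places immediately downstream of the ACE2 coding fragment. Fc fusions generally promote dimerisation and allow capture on Fc-binding affinity resins such as protein A. Transcription is driven by the human CMV immediate-early enhancer and promoter and terminated by the bovine growth hormone polyadenylation signal. A T7 promoter lies just upstream of the insert.

In E. coli the plasmid is maintained at high copy through a ColE1/pUC-type origin and selected with ampicillin via the β-lactamase gene. An f1 origin is also present. For mammalian cells, an SV40 early promoter drives the neomycin phosphotransferase gene followed by an SV40 polyadenylation signal, which permits G418 selection of stable transfectants. The short annotations for an HIV-1 LTR, ble, lacI, a second SV40 promoter piece and bom are small fragments. They are most likely backbone remnants or annotation artefacts rather than functional elements.

The sequenced record of 8,239 nt agrees closely with the catalogued size of 8,236 bp. The construct comes from work on engineering ACE2 for improved binding to the SARS-CoV-2 spike protein. Within that work it appears to serve as the wild-type soluble ACE2-Fc version, although the record does not describe specific assays.
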