Addgene plasmid #154104: pcDNA3-sACE2-WT(732)-IgG1
Purpose: Mammalian expression plasmid for dimeric soluble ACE2 (IgG1-Fc fusion)
Depositing lab: Erik Procko. Depositing organization: University of Illinois at Urbana-Champaign. Publication: Engineering human ACE2 to optimize binding to the spike protein of SARS coronavirus 2. Chan KK, Dorosky D, Sharma P, Abbasi SA, Dye JM, Kranz DM, Herbert AS, Procko E. Science. 2020 Sep 4;369(6508):1261-1265. doi: 10.1126/science.abc0870. Epub 2020 Aug 4. PubMed 32753553.
Backbone
  Vector backbone: pcDNA3.1(+)
  Backbone manufacturer: Invitrogen
  Backbone size w/o insert (bp): 5332
  Total vector size (bp): 8236
  Vector type: Mammalian Expression
  Selectable markers: Neomycin (select with G418)
Growth in bacteria
  Bacterial resistance: Ampicillin, 100 μg/mL
  Growth temperature: 37°C
  Growth strain: DH5alpha
  Copy number: High Copy
Gene/Insert
  Gene/Insert name: Angiotensin-converting enzyme 2 (alt names: ACE2; peptidyl-dipeptidase A)
  Species: H. sapiens (human)
  Insert size (bp): 2904
  Mutation: Extracellular, soluble protease and neck domains (a.a. M1-G732)
  GenBank ID: NM_021804.1
  Entrez Gene: ACE2 (a.k.a. ACEH)
  Promoter: CMV
  Tag / fusion protein: Fc region of human IgG1 (C terminal on insert)
  Cloning method: Restriction Enzyme; 5′ cloning site NheI (not destroyed); 3′ cloning site XhoI (not destroyed)
  Sequencing primers: 5′ CMV-fwd; 3′ BGH-rev
Terms and licenses: Academic/Nonprofit Terms; Industry Terms: Not Available to Industry
Depositor comments: Please visit https://www.biorxiv.org/content/10.1101/2020.03.16.994236v1 for BioRxiv preprint.
How to cite: pcDNA3-sACE2-WT(732)-IgG1 was a gift from Erik Procko (Addgene plasmid # 154104 ; http://n2t.net/addgene:154104 ; RRID:Addgene_154104)
